>Addgene plasmid #109287 | pSUM-Kan-MCS3 | addgene full sequence | sequence record 211589 | Addgene NGS Result
ATGACCATGATTACGAATTCCCGGGGATCCGATATCCATGTTTTTCCTCCTTATAAAGTTAATCAAAGCT
TCTGTCATATGTTTTTCCTCCTTATAAAGTTAATCAGAATTCGAGCTCGCAGCTTGGCACTGGCCGTCGT
TTTACAACGTCGTGACTGGGAAAACCCTGGCGTTACCCAACTTAATCGCCTTGCAGCACATCCCCCTTTC
GCCAGCTGGCGTAATAGCGAAGAGGCCCGCACCGATCGCCCTTCCCAACAGTTGCGCAGCCTGAATGGCG
AATGGCGCTGATGTCCGGCGGTGCTTTTGCCGTTACGCACCACCCCGTCAGTAGCTGAACAGGAGGGACA
GGGGGTGGGCGAAGAACTCCAGCATGAGATCCCCGCGCTGGAGGATCATCCAGCCGGCGTCCCGGAAAAC
GATTCCGAAGCCCAACCTTTCATAGAAGGCGGCGGTGGAATCGAAATCTCGTGATGGCAGGTTGGGCGTC
GCTTGGTCGGTCATTTCGAACCCCAGAGTCCCGCTCAGAAGAACTCGTCAAGAAGGCGATAGAAGGCGAT
GCGCTGCGAATCGGGAGCGGCGATACCGTAAAGCACGAGGAAGCGGTCAGCCCATTCGCCGCCAAGCTCT
TCAGCAATATCACGGGTAGCCAACGCTATGTCCTGATAGCGGTCCGCCACACCCAGCCGGCCACAGTCGA
TGAATCCAGAAAAGCGGCCATTTTCCACCATGATATTCGGCAAGCAGGCATCGCCATGGGTCACGACGAG
ATCCTCGCCGTCGGGCATCCGCGCCTTGAGCCTGGCGAACAGTTCGGCTGGCGCGAGCCCCTGATGCTCT
TCGTCCAGATCATCCTGATCGACAAGACCGGCTTCCATCCGAGTACGTGCTCGCTCGATGCGATGTTTCG
CTTGGTGGTCGAATGGGCAGGTAGCCGGATCAAGCGTATGCAGCCGCCGCATTGCATCAGCCATGATGGA
TACTTTCTCGGCAGGAGCAAGGTGAGATGACAGGAGATCCTGCCCCGGCACTTCGCCCAATAGCAGCCAG
TCCCTTCCCGCTTCAGTGACAACGTCGAGCACAGCTGCGCAAGGAACGCCCGTCGTGGCCAGCCACGATA
GCCGCGCTGCCTCGTCTTGGAGTTCATTCAGGGCACCGGACAGGTCGGTCTTGACAAAAAGAACCGGGCG
CCCCTGCGCTGACAGCCGGAACACGGCGGCATCAGAGCAGCCGATTGTCTGTTGTGCCCAGTCATAGCCG
AATAGCCTCTCCACCCAAGCGGCCGGAGAACCTGCGTGCAATCCATCTTGTTCAATCATGCGAAACGATC
CTCATCCTGTCTCTTGATCAGATCTTGATCCCCTGCGCCATCAGATCCTTGGCGGCAAGAAAGCCATCCA
GTTTACTTTGCAGGGCTTCCCAACCTTACCAGAGGGCGCCCCAGCTGGCAATTCCGGTTCGCTTGCTGTC
CATAAAACCGCCCAGTCTAGCTATCGCCATGTAAGCCCACTGCAAGCTACCTGCTTTCTCTTTGCGCTTG
CGTTTTCCCTTGTCCAGATAGCCCAGTAGCTGACATTCATCCGGGGTCAGCACCGTTTCTGCGGACTGGC
TTTCTACGTGTTCCGCTTCCTTTAGCAGCCCTTGCGCCCTGAGTGCTTGCGGCAGCGTGAAGCTGTGCCT
AGAAATAACGAGGACAGTCGCACGACGAAGTTCTTCTGGATCGCGCCCGTGCTGGAAGCACTCAACCTCG
AAGCGTGTGGTTGCGGAGCCATCTAGCAACCACACGAAACATGCGCAACGAACCGCGCAACGAACAACGC
CTAGAACTGGCCCTAGATGAGCTGACTCGTATCGTTGGTAAACCTAGTTTGACCAGCATGTTTTAACTAC
GTTCGGTGAGCTGTCAACGGGGCCTGTAACGGCACAACGAACCGTGCAACGAGAGTGGCCACGGATGCCA
CCACAGGCACTACAACGGAGTTCGCCACGTACATCACCACAACCACCGATTCTGGCGGTGAGCTCCCCGA
TATTCAGCGGAAATGGCTTGGTATCGACCAAGATTCGTAGAACCCCGTCTCGTCTGGCTGGTATTCAAAA
CGGGCGCAACGAAACACGCAACGAGACAGGCATGGCCCAAACCAGAAAACTAGCGTCTACCAGGACTTTT
ACCTGTCCGACCCGTTGCAACGGAACCCCCCACGGAACCCCCGCGACACCCGCTCCCCAATTGCGTTAGA
ACAGCGGTGGATTGTCGGCTTCGTTGTGGGCCTTTTGAGCCGCTTCCTGTTCTGCCGCACGCTCTTTCCT
CGCCCGATAGCCGAGTCGCTTAACGGTGTCCAGATGCAGCCCGAAATGTTTGGCCGTTTGCGGCCAAGAG
TGGCCCTCGTCGTCGTGATAGGCGCGGATGCGTTCGCGGCGTGCAGCCTGCTCGGCGAGCCACTCGCTGC
GTTCCTGCGCCACGAGCCGGACGACGTGGCGTTCGGATAGTCCGGTGATTCGAGCGCCTTCGGCGGCGGT
CACGCGCCGCTTTTTGCGGACAGTCGGCTGCCGGTTGTAGCCGTCGCTGTAGCCGTCGCTCATAGCAATG
CCTCCATGGCTGACGCGGACTTTGCGCGCCGCGCAACTGTGCTCGCCGCCGTGCGCGCTGCTGCGCCCTT
CCGCGAGATGGCCGACTGGCGCGCACTGAGTGTGGCCTCGTAGACCACGATCCCGTCCGCCCAAATGCGC
GACTTGGTTGTGATCCAACGCCAAATGCTGTTGGCGATGGCGCGGACCTCGCTGTCCGGTAGCGGTCCGG
GACACACGTCGTTGCACGGGAATTCGGCGTTTCGCGCGTGGCACTCGGCATAGATCGCGCGGCCGAGTCC
GTCCACGTTCCGGGTCGGCAGGTAGATCCGCATGAGGGCGGGACGATAGGCCCACAACCTGACGGAATCG
AACAGTGCGCAATTCCGCCCTAGCGGCGTCGGAGCCGCTTTGTACGTGGTCTGCTGACGCCAGCGCGGCG
GTGGCATGTTCGCGCCGAGCTCGGCCTCGATGTGGCTGAGTGTGTAGAGATCTGAGTGGAGCCATTCCGT
TTCCCAGGCGATGTGGCCGGGGTTTTTGGTCATGAGGCCTGAGTAACTGCGGTCGCCGTCGACGGCGCGC
CGAAGGCCTTCGGCGCACGCCGCCATGTATGCGAGCGGCTTACGCCGCGCGTATTCGGTGCGTGGAACAG
GGGCGTTGAGTGCCCACACTGCGTGTGCGTGGCCGTTGGCGCGATTGCCCACGATCGCGTTGGGCAGCGG
ATGGGACCCCCGGGCGCTGAGCGCTCGGAGCGCTGCGTCTGGATGGTCTACGTCCACGACCAGCAGGTTT
GCCAGCGCTGTTGGGTTCGCCTCGATGTACCGGCGGCCTAGGGCCGACGCGCGGCTTTGGCGGTAGATCC
CCTCGAGCAGATCGTCGCTTGCCAGCGGCCAGTACGGCAGCCAGAGCTGCTCAAATTCGTCGGCGACGTG
GCTCACGCTTGGTAGTAGACCACGATTAATCACCGGTGTATGGTCCGACACGAGCTCCAAGTCAGATATT
TCGCTGAGGGGCCACCCCACAACTGCACACTCCCCCGCTCTCCCGTCGAGCCCTGGTGGTGGAACACCAG
CGACAGCCGAGCACCCCCAACCACCTGTACCAACCAGGAGGAACACATGCGTCGTTTCGAGGACGTTTCC
GGGCCGCTGAGAGCCGCTGTGGCGGCCGTACACGCCGCCTTAGACCCGTTAGACCCCCTGCCGCCTGAAT
GCGCGGGTACGAGCCACACAGCGCCCGAACTTACGGAGCTGGTGGGCTCACCTGGCTTTATGGCGTACGA
ATCGGCTGTGTGCGACCTGTTGGGCGAGGTGAGGTACGCGCTACTCACGCTGGCAAGGGCGACAGAGCCG
CCCCACCGAGCCCGCACGGCCGCGCGCGGTGTCAACAACCGGGTGAGTCGTGCACACCAGCAGGTGTTCG
AGGCTTGGCTCGAAGTGCAGGACATCGTGGCGAACGCCGCCCGATGAGCCGCGCCTTACGCTGGCTGCCA
GCCGTTCGCGGGCTGGTTGGTGCAGCGCGTCGAGCGGTTAGAGGCCCTGCGGTGTTCCACCACCGCAGGG
CCTCGCCCTTTTTAAGGCTGAATTTGCTTGTCTCCGAATCCAACTGGCTTGTCCAAGGGTGTATCTACGC
TTAATCCAAAGTTCAAACGAGGGGATTACACATGACCAACTTCGATAACGTTCTCGGCTCGATATTTTAT
CTGATTAATAAGATGATCTTCTTGAGATCGTTTTGGTCTGCGCGTAATCTCTTGCTCTGAAAACGAAAAA
ACCGCCTTGCAGGGCGGTTTTTCGAAGGTTCTCTGAGCTACCAACTCTTTGAACCGAGGTAACTGGCTTG
GAGGAGCGCAGTCACCAAAACTTGTCCTTTCAGTTTAGCCTTAACCGGCGCATGACTTCAAGACTAACTC
CTCTAAATCAATTACCAGTGGCTGCTGCCAGTGGTGCTTTTGCATGTCTTTCCGGGTTGGACTCAAGACG
ATAGTTACCGGATAAGGCGCAGCGGTCGGACTGAACGGGGGGTTCGTGCATACAGTCCAGCTTGGAGCGA
ACTGCCTACCCGGAACTGAGTGTCAGGCGTGGAATGAGACAAACGCGGCCATAACAGCGGAATGACACCG
GTAAACCGAAAGGCAGGAACAGGAGAGCGCACGAGGGAGCCGCCAGGGGGAAACGCCTGGTATCTTTATA
GTCCTGTCGGGTTTCGCCACCACTGATTTGAGCGTCAGATTTCGTGATGCTTGTCAGGGGGGCGGAGCCT
ATGGAAAAACGGCTTTGCCGCGGCCCTCTCACTTCCCTGTTAAGTATCTTCCTGGCATCTTCCAGGAAAT
CTCCGCCCCGTTCGTAAGCCATTTCCGCTCGCCGCAGTCGAACGACCGAGCGTAGCGAGTCAGTGAGCGA
GGAAGCGGAATATATCCTGTATCACATATTCTGCTGACGCACCGGTGCAGCCTTTTTTCTCCTGCCACAT
GAAGCACTTCACTGACACCCTCATCAGTGCCAACATAGTAAGCCAGTATATACACTCCGCTAGCGCCCAA
TACGCAAACCGCCTCTCCCCGCGCGTTGGCCGATTCATTAATGCAGCTGGCACGACAGGTTTCCCGACTG
GAAAGCGGGCAGTGAGCGCAACGCAATTAATGTGAGTTAGCTCACTCATTAGGCACCCCAGGCTTTACAC
TTTATGCTTCCGGCTCGTATGTTGTGTGGAATTGTGAGCGGATAACAATTTCACACAGGAAACAGCT
Features (pLannotate 1.2.2; 11 found; start..end, strand, type, name):
    128..282     +  CDS            lacZα (fragment): LacZα fragment of β-galactosidase; lacZ fragment
    285..351     -  mobile_element IS1 (fragment): prokaryotic transposable element IS1
    352..504     -  CDS            ble (fragment): BLE_KLEPN - Experimental evidence at protein level: Swiss-Prot protein existence level 1. Binding protein with a strong affinity to the bleomycin family of antibiotics. Binds to CL990; an antimitotic-antibiotic compound. From Klebsiella pneumoniae.
    528..1319    -  CDS            neo: KKA2_KLEPN - Also known as kan, nptII. Experimental evidence at protein level: Swiss-Prot protein existence level 1. Resistance to kanamycin, neomycin, paromomycin, ribostamycin, butirosin and gentamicin B. From Klebsiella pneumoniae.
   1351..1734    -  CDS            tnpA (fragment): TN5P_ECOLX - Also known as tnp. Experimental evidence at protein level: Swiss-Prot protein existence level 1. Mediates transposition of transposon Tn5 by a 'cut and paste' mechanism. First, the monomeric transposase binds the 19 bp inverted DNA repeats flanking the transposon. Then, dimerization of the DNA- bound transposase creates a synaptic DNA complex. After nicking of the first DNA strand, excision of the transposon proceeds through a series of intermediates. The transposase then mediates the insertion of the transposon at a new site by strand transfer. The activity of the wild- type tran
   4292..4837    +  rep_origin     p15A ori: Plasmids containing the medium-copy-number p15A origin of replication can be propagated in E. coli cells that contain a second plasmid with the ColE1 origin.
   4925..4980    +  rep_origin     RSF ori (fragment): Plasmids containing the RSF 1030 origin of replication can be propagated in E. coli cells that contain additional plasmids with compatible origins.
   5103..5195    +  CDS            lacI (fragment): lac repressor; lacI; The lac repressor binds to the lac operator to inhibit transcription in E. coli. This inhibition can be relieved by adding lactose or isopropyl-β-D-thiogalactopyranoside (IPTG).
   5208..5229    +  protein_bind   CAP binding site: CAP binding activates transcription in the presence of cAMP. E. coli catabolite activator protein
   5244..5274    +  promoter       lac promoter: promoter for the E. coli lac operon
   5282..5298    +  protein_bind   lac operator: The lac repressor binds to the lac operator to inhibit transcription in E. coli. This inhibition can be relieved by adding lactose or isopropyl-β-D-thiogalactopyranoside (IPTG). lac repressor encoded by lacI
