[The description below was written by a language model from this plasmid's Addgene catalogue record and pLannotate feature annotations shown in this document.]
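Description:
pSUM-Kan-MCS3 is an empty E. coli–mycobacteria shuttle vector of 5,317 nt, derived from the pSUM36 backbone and intended for expressing proteins in mycobacteria, including in bacilli residing within infected macrophages according to the associated publication title. It is propagated in E. coli through a p15A origin of replication, consistent with its low-copy listing. A short RSF-type origin fragment is also annotated nearby, probably reflecting sequence similarity rather than a second functional origin. Selection is by kanamycin, conferred by the Tn5-derived neo (nptII) gene. The resistance cassette carries remnants of its transposon source, including partial tnpA, a truncated ble gene and a fragment of IS1. A large stretch of roughly 2.5 kb between the Tn5 remnant and the p15A origin has no annotation. The mycobacterial replication functions expected of a shuttle vector may lie there, but the record does not identify them.

The backbone also retains a lac region, with a lacI fragment, CAP binding site, lac promoter and operator, leading into a partial lacZα coding sequence. The defining modification is a new promoter and cloning site arrangement. MCS3 provides EcoRV, BamHI and XmaI sites positioned so that a gene of interest is expressed from the kanamycin cassette, apparently relying on the transcription signals that drive the resistance marker rather than on a separate dedicated promoter. The exact location of MCS3 is not marked in the feature table. No insert, tag or reporter is present, so the plasmid serves as a recipient for cloning genes to be expressed in mycobacterial hosts.
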