Addgene plasmid #109287: pSUM-Kan-MCS3
Purpose: (Empty Backbone) Expresses proteins in mycobacteria
Depositing lab: Nicolai van Oers. Depositing organization: University of Texas Southwestern Medical Center. Publication: Mycobacterial shuttle vectors designed for high-level protein expression in infected macrophages. Eitson JL, Medeiros JJ, Hoover AR, Srivastava S, Roybal KT, Ainsa JA, Hansen EJ, Gumbo T, van Oers NS. Appl Environ Microbiol. 2012 Oct;78(19):6829-37. doi: 10.1128/AEM.01674-12. Epub 2012 Jul 20. PubMed 22820329.
Backbone
  Vector backbone: pSUM36
  Backbone manufacturer: from PMID 9218713
  Vector type: Bacterial Expression
Growth in bacteria
  Bacterial resistance: Kanamycin, 50 μg/mL
  Growth temperature: 37°C
  Growth strain: DH5alpha
  Copy number: Low Copy
Gene/Insert
  Gene/Insert name: None
  Mutation: New promoter/cloning site
Terms and licenses: Academic/Nonprofit Terms; Industry Terms: Not Available to Industry
Depositor comments: MCS3 contains Eco RV, Bam HI, and Xma I cloning site for expression of gene of interest from the Kanamycin cassette.
How to cite: pSUM-Kan-MCS3 was a gift from Nicolai van Oers (Addgene plasmid # 109287 ; http://n2t.net/addgene:109287 ; RRID:Addgene_109287)
